>Addgene plasmid #14691 | pRK5 bovine GRK2 | addgene partial sequence | sequence record 21246 | SP6 5'-ATTTAGGTGACACTATAG-3'
GGTCCACTTCCCAGGTCCAACTGCACCTCGGTTCTATCGATTGAATTCGCGTCGACGCCGCCACCATGGC
GGACCTGGAGGCGGTGCTGGCCGACGTGAGCTACCTGATGGCCATGGAGAAGAGCAAGGCCACGCCGGCG
GCGCGCGCCAGCAAGAAGATCCTGCTGCCCGAGCCCAGCATCCGCAGCGTCATGCAGAAGTACCTGGAGG
ACCGGGGCGAGGTGACTTTTGAGAAGATCTTCTCCCAGAAGCTGGGGTACCTGCTTTTCCGAGACTTCTG
CCTGAAGCACCTGGAGGAGGCCAAGCCCTTGGTAGAGTTCTACGAGGAGATCAAGAAATACGAGAAGCTG
GAGACAGAGGAGGAGCGCCTGGTCTGCAGCCGAGAGATCTTCGACACGTACATCATGAAGGAGCTGCTGG
CCTGCTCACATCCTTTCTCGAAGAGCGCCATTGAGCACGTCCAGGGCCATCTGGTGAAGAAGCAGGTGCC
TCCGGATCTCTTCCAGCCATATATTGAAGAAATTTGCCAGAACCTCCGAGGAGACGTGTTCCAGAAATTC
ATCGAGAGCGATAAATTCACACGATTTTGCCAGTGGAAGAATGTAGAGCTCAACATCCACCTGACCATGA
ACGACTTCAGTGTGCACCGCATCATCGGGCGAGGCGGCTTCGGTGAGGTCTACGGCTGCCGGAAGGCCGA
CACGGGCAAGATGTACGCCATGAAGTGTCTG
