[The description below was written by a language model from this plasmid's Addgene catalogue record.]
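Description:
pRK5 bovine GRK2 is a mammalian expression plasmid carrying the bovine (B. taurus) G protein-coupled receptor kinase 2 coding sequence, also known as beta-adrenergic receptor kinase 1 (BARK1, ADRBK1), in the pRK5 backbone. The backbone is listed at about 4.7 kb and the insert at about 2.3 kb, placed between EcoRI (5′) and BamHI (3′) sites, both of which were preserved and so remain available for excising or subcloning the insert. The plasmid is maintained in E. coli as a high-copy construct under ampicillin selection. An SP6 primer site lies upstream of the insert and is the recorded 5′ sequencing primer.

The record does not state the promoter, polyadenylation signal or origin of replication, and no feature table is provided. pRK5 vectors are generally known as CMV promoter-driven vectors for transient expression in cultured mammalian cells, but this cannot be confirmed from the fields given. No epitope tag, fusion partner, reporter or mammalian selection marker is listed, so the insert appears to encode untagged kinase, although this too is not stated. The depositor's comment is truncated, mentioning only that PCR was used to modify something at the 5′ end, so the nature of that modification is unknown.

The associated publication concerns feedback inhibition of GRK2 activity by extracellular signal-regulated kinases. This suggests the construct was used to overexpress GRK2 in mammalian cells to study how it is regulated by phosphorylation and its role in G protein-coupled receptor phosphorylation and desensitisation.
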