Addgene plasmid #14691: pRK5 bovine GRK2
Depositing lab: Robert Lefkowitz. Depositing organization: Duke University. Publication: Feedback inhibition of G protein-coupled receptor kinase 2 (GRK2) activity by extracellular signal-regulated kinases. Pitcher JA, Tesmer JJ, Freeman JL, Capel WD, Stone WC, Lefkowitz RJ. J Biol Chem. 1999 Dec 3. 274(49):34531-4. 10.1074/jbc.274.49.34531 PubMed 10574913.
Backbone
  Vector backbone: pRK5
  Backbone size w/o insert (bp): 4700
  Vector type: Mammalian Expression
Growth in bacteria
  Bacterial resistance: Ampicillin, 100 μg/mL
  Growth temperature: 37°C
  Growth strain: DH5alpha
  Copy number: High Copy
Gene/Insert
  Gene/Insert name: GRK2 (alt names: beta adrenergic receptor kinase 1; BARK1; ADRBK1)
  Species: B. taurus (bovine)
  Insert size (bp): 2300
  Entrez Gene: GRK2 (a.k.a. ADRBK1)
  Cloning method: Restriction Enzyme; 5′ cloning site EcoRI (not destroyed); 3′ cloning site BamHI (not destroyed)
  Sequencing primers: 5′ Sp6
Terms and licenses: Academic/Nonprofit Terms; Industry Terms: Not Available to Industry
Depositor comments: Using polymerase chain reaction, a 5'
How to cite: pRK5 bovine GRK2 was a gift from Robert Lefkowitz (Addgene plasmid # 14691 ; http://n2t.net/addgene:14691 ; RRID:Addgene_14691)
